>Addgene plasmid #133323 | pHBS1415 GFP-TDP43 VLIM-S | addgene full sequence | sequence record 261541 | Addgene NGS Result
GGGTCTCTCTGGTTAGACCAGATCTGAGCCTGGGAGCTCTCTGGCTAACTAGGGAACCCACTGCTTAAGC
CTCAATAAAGCTTGCCTTGAGTGCTTCAAGTAGTGTGTGCCCGTCTGTTGTGTGACTCTGGTAACTAGAG
ATCCCTCAGACCCTTTTAGTCAGTGTGGAAAATCTCTAGCAGTGGCGCCCGAACAGGGACTTGAAAGCGA
AAGGGAAACCAGAGGAGCTCTCTCGACGCAGGACTCGGCTTGCTGAAGCGCGCACGGCAAGAGGCGAGGG
GCGGCGACTGGTGAGTACGCCAAAAATTTTGACTAGCGGAGGCTAGAAGGAGAGAGATGGGTGCGAGAGC
GTCAGTATTAAGCGGGGGAGAATTAGATCGCGATGGGAAAAAATTCGGTTAAGGCCAGGGGGAAAGAAAA
AATATAAATTAAAACATATAGTATGGGCAAGCAGGGAGCTAGAACGATTCGCAGTTAATCCTGGCCTGTT
AGAAACATCAGAAGGCTGTAGACAAATACTGGGACAGCTACAACCATCCCTTCAGACAGGATCAGAAGAA
CTTAGATCATTATATAATACAGTAGCAACCCTCTATTGTGTGCATCAAAGGATAGAGATAAAAGACACCA
AGGAAGCTTTAGACAAGATAGAGGAAGAGCAAAACAAAAGTAAGACCACCGCACAGCAAGCGGCCGCTGA
TCTTCAGACCTGGAGGAGGAGATATGAGGGACAATTGGAGAAGTGAATTATATAAATATAAAGTAGTAAA
AATTGAACCATTAGGAGTAGCACCCACCAAGGCAAAGAGAAGAGTGGTGCAGAGAGAAAAAAGAGCAGTG
GGAATAGGAGCTTTGTTCCTTGGGTTCTTGGGAGCAGCAGGAAGCACTATGGGCGCAGCGTCAATGACGC
TGACGGTACAGGCCAGACAATTATTGTCTGGTATAGTGCAGCAGCAGAACAATTTGCTGAGGGCTATTGA
GGCGCAACAGCATCTGTTGCAACTCACAGTCTGGGGCATCAAGCAGCTCCAGGCAAGAATCCTGGCTGTG
GAAAGATACCTAAAGGATCAACAGCTCCTGGGGATTTGGGGTTGCTCTGGAAAACTCATTTGCACCACTG
CTGTGCCTTGGAATGCTAGTTGGAGTAATAAATCTCTGGAACAGATTTGGAATCACACGACCTGGATGGA
GTGGGACAGAGAAATTAACAATTACACAAGCTTAATACACTCCTTAATTGAAGAATCGCAAAACCAGCAA
GAAAAGAATGAACAAGAATTATTGGAATTAGATAAATGGGCAAGTTTGTGGAATTGGTTTAACATAACAA
ATTGGCTGTGGTATATAAAATTATTCATAATGATAGTAGGAGGCTTGGTAGGTTTAAGAATAGTTTTTGC
TGTACTTTCTATAGTGAATAGAGTTAGGCAGGGATATTCACCATTATCGTTTCAGACCCACCTCCCAACC
CCGAGGGGACCCGACAGGCCCGAAGGAATAGAAGAAGAAGGTGGAGAGAGAGACAGAGACAGATCCATTC
GATTAGTGAACGGATCTCGACGGTATCGGTTAACTTTTAAAAGAAAAGGGGGGATTGGGGGGTACAGTGC
AGGGGAAAGAATAGTAGACATAATAGCAACAGACATACAAACTAAAGAATTACAAAAACAAATTACAAAA
TTCAAAATTTTATCGATAAGCTTGGGAGTTCCGCGTTACATAACTTACGGTAAATGGCCCGCCTGGCTGA
CCGCCCAACGACCCCCGCCCATTGACGTCAATAATGACGTATGTTCCCATAGTAACGCCAATAGGGACTT
TCCATTGACGTCAATGGGTGGAGTATTTACGGTAAACTGCCCACTTGGCAGTACATCAAGTGTATCATAT
GCCAAGTACGCCCCCTATTGACGTCAATGACGGTAAATGGCCCGCCTGGCATTATGCCCAGTACATGACC
TTATGGGACTTTCCTACTTGGCAGTACATCTACGTATTAGTCATCGCTATTACCATGGTGATGCGGTTTT
GGCAGTACATCAATGGGCGTGGATAGCGGTTTGACTCACGGGGATTTCCAAGTCTCCACCCCATTGACGT
CAATGGGAGTTTGTTTTGGCACCAAAATCAACGGGACTTTCCAAAATGTCGTAACAACTCCGCCCCATTG
ACGCAAATGGGCGGTAGGCGTGTACGGTGGGAGGTCTATATAAGCAGAGCTCGTTTAGTGAACCGTCAGA
TCGCCTGGAGACGCCATCCACGCTGTTTTGACCTCCATAGAAGACACCGACTCTAGTCCAGTGTGGTGGA
ATTCTGCAGATTACCACCGGTGCCACCATGGGAAGTAAAGGAGAGGAACTATTTACAGGTACTGTGCCTA
TCAAAGTCGAGCTGGACGGCGACGTAAACGGCCACAAGTTCAGCGTGCGTGGCGAGGGCGAGGGCGATGC
CACCGAGGGCAAGCTGACCCTGAAGTTCATCTGCACCACCGGCAAGCTGCCGGTGCCGTGGCCGACCCTC
GTGACCACCCTGACCTACGGCGTGCAGTGCTTCAGCCGCTACCCGGACCACATGAAGCGTCACGACTTCT
TCAAGTCCGCCATGCCGGAAGGCTACGTCCAGGAGCGCACCATCGAGTTCAAGGACGACGGCACCTACAA
GACCCGCGCGGAGGTGAAGTTCGAGGGCGACACCCTGGTGAACCGCATCGAGCTGAAGGGCAACGACTTC
AAGGAGGACGGCAACATCCTGGGTCACAAGCTGGAGTACAACCACAACAGCCACAACGTCCGTATCGAAG
CCGACAAGCAGAAGAACGGCATCAAGGCTAACTTCAAGATCCGCCACAACGTTGAGGACGGCAGCCAGCA
GGAAGCCGACCACAAACAGCAGAACACCCCGATCGGCGACGGCCCGGTGCGCCTGCCGGACAACCACTAT
CTGAGCACCCAGACCACGCTGAGCAAAGACCCGAACGAGAAGCGCGATCACATGGTCCTGAAGGAGTTCG
TGACGGCAGCCGGTATCACTAAAGGTGAAGATGAAAGTGGATCCATGTCTGAATATATTCGGGTAACCGA
AGATGAGAACGATGAGCCCATTGAAATACCATCGGAAGACGATGGGACGGTGCTGCTCTCCACGGTTACA
GCCCAGTTTCCAGGGGCGTGTGGGCTTCGCTACAGGAATCCAGTGTCTCAGTGTATGAGAGGTGTCCGGC
TGGTAGAAGGAATTCTGCATGCCCCAGATGCTGGCTGGGGAAATCTGGTGTATGTTGTCAACTATCCAAA
AGATAACAAAAGAAAAATGGATGAGACAGATGCTTCATCAGCAGTGAAAGTGAAAAGAGCAGTCCAGAAA
ACATCCGATTTAATAGTGTTGGGTCTCCCATGGAAAACAACCGAACAGGACCTGAAAGAGTATTTTAGTA
CCTTTGGAGAAGTTCTTATGGTGCAGGTCAAGAAAGATCTTAAGACTGGTCATTCAAAGGGGTTTGGCTT
TGTTCGTTTTACGGAATATGAAACACAAGTGAAAGTAATGTCACAGCGACATATGATAGATGGACGATGG
TGTGACTGCAAACTTCCTAATTCTAAGCAAAGCCAAGATGAGCCTTTGAGAAGCAGAAAAGTGTTTGTGG
GGCGCTGTACAGAGGACATGACTGAGGATGAGCTGCGGGAGTTCTTCTCTCAGTACGGGGATGTGATGGA
TGTCTTCATCCCCAAGCCATTCAGGGCCTTTGCCTTTGTTACATTTGCAGATGATCAGATTGCGCAGTCT
CTTTGTGGAGAGGACTTGATCATTAAAGGAATCAGCGTTCATATATCCAATGCCGAACCTAAGCACAACA
GTAATCGACAGTCCGAGAGAAGCGGGCGGTTCGGTGGTAATCCAGGGGGGTTCGGAAACCAAGGAGGTTT
TGGTAACTCTAGGGGAGGAGGCGCTGGTTCCGGTAATAACCAAGGCAGCAACAGTGGGGGGGGCAGTAAT
TTCGGTGCTTTTTCAAGTAACCCAGCAATGATGGCCGCCGCACAAGCAGCTTTGCAAAGTTCTTGGGGCA
TGATGGGCATGCTGGCGTCACAGCAAAATCAAAGCGGACCCTCAGGAAATAATCAAAACCAAGGCAATAG
CCAGAGGGAGCCTAATCAGGCCTTCGGATCAGGCAATAATTCATACAGTGGTTCAAACTCCGGGGCAGCC
TCTGGGTGGGGCAGCGCAAGTAATGCCGGAAGCGGTAGTGGATTCAACGGAGGGTTCGGGTCAAGTAGCG
ATAGTAAAAGTTCCGGTTGGGGCTCTTAGACCCAGCTTTCTTGTACAAAGTGGTTGATCCTCTATCCAGC
ACAGTGGCGGCCGCTCGACAATCAACCTCTGGATTACAAAATTTGTGAAAGATTGACTGGTATTCTTAAC
TATGTTGCTCCTTTTACGCTATGTGGATACGCTGCTTTAATGCCTTTGTATCATGCTATTGCTTCCCGTA
TGGCTTTCATTTTCTCCTCCTTGTATAAATCCTGGTTGCTGTCTCTTTATGAGGAGTTGTGGCCCGTTGT
CAGGCAACGTGGCGTGGTGTGCACTGTGTTTGCTGACGCAACCCCCACTGGTTGGGGCATTGCCACCACC
TGTCAGCTCCTTTCCGGGACTTTCGCTTTCCCCCTCCCTATTGCCACGGCGGAACTCATCGCCGCCTGCC
TTGCCCGCTGCTGGACAGGGGCTCGGCTGTTGGGCACTGACAATTCCGTGGTGTTGTCGGGGAAGCTGAC
GTCCTTTCCATGGCTGCTCGCCTGTGTTGCCACCTGGATTCTGCGCGGGACGTCCTTCTGCTACGTCCCT
TCGGCCCTCAATCCAGCGGACCTTCCTTCCCGCGGCCTGCTGCCGGCTCTGCGGCCTCTTCCGCGTCTTC
GCCTTCGCCCTCAGACGAGTCGGATCTCCCTTTGGGCCGCCTCCCCGCCTGGAATTCTACCGGGTAGGGG
AGGCGCTTTTCCCAAGGCAGTCTGGAGCATGCGCTTTAGCAGCCCCGCTGGGCACTTGGCGCTACACAAG
TGGCCTCTGGCCTCGCACACATTCCACATCCACCGGTAGGCGCCAACCGGCTCCGTTCTTTGGTGGCCCC
TTCGCGCCACCTTCTACTCCTCCCCTAGTCAGGAAGTTCCCCCCCGCCCCGCAGCTCGCGTCGTGCAGGA
CGTGACAAATGGAAGTAGCACGTCTCACTAGTCTCGTGCAGATGGACAGCACCGCTGAGCAATGGAAGCG
GGTAGGCCTTTGGGGCAGCGGCCAATAGCAGCTTTGCTCCTTCGCTTTCTGGGCTCAGAGGCTGGGAAGG
GGTGGGTCCGGGGGCGGGCTCAGGGGCGGGCTCAGGGGCGGGGCGGGCGCCCGAAGGTCCTCCGGAGGCC
CGGCATTCTGCACGCTTCAAAAGCGCACGTCTGCCGCGCTGTTCTCCTCTTCCTCATCTCCGGGCCTTTC
GACCTGCAGCCCAAGCTTACCATGACCGAGTACAAGCCCACGGTGCGCCTCGCCACCCGCGACGACGTCC
CCAGGGCCGTACGCACCCTCGCCGCCGCGTTCGCCGACTACCCCGCCACGCGCCACACCGTCGATCCGGA
CCGCCACATCGAGCGGGTCACCGAGCTGCAAGAACTCTTCCTCACGCGCGTCGGGCTCGACATCGGCAAG
GTGTGGGTCGCGGACGACGGCGCCGCGGTGGCGGTCTGGACCACGCCGGAGAGCGTCGAAGCGGGGGCGG
TGTTCGCCGAGATCGGCCCGCGCATGGCCGAGTTGAGCGGTTCCCGGCTGGCCGCGCAGCAACAGATGGA
AGGCCTCCTGGCGCCGCACCGGCCCAAGGAGCCCGCGTGGTTCCTGGCCACCGTCGGCGTCTCGCCCGAC
CACCAGGGCAAGGGTCTGGGCAGCGCCGTCGTGCTCCCCGGAGTGGAGGCGGCCGAGCGCGCCGGGGTGC
CCGCCTTCCTGGAGACCTCCGCGCCCCGCAACCTCCCCTTCTACGAGCGGCTCGGCTTCACCGTCACCGC
CGACGTCGAGGTGCCCGAAGGACCGCGCACCTGGTGCATGACCCGCAAGCCCGGTGCCTGACGCCCGCCC
CACGACCCGCAGCGCCCGACCGAAAGGAGCGCACGACCCCATGCATCTCGAGGGCCCGGTACCTTTAAGA
CCAATGACTTACAAGGCAGCTGTAGATCTTAGCCACTTTTTAAAAGAAAAGGGGGGACTGGAAGGGCTAG
CTCACTCCCAACGAAGACAAGATCTGCTTTTTGCTTGTACTGGGTCTCTCTGGTTAGACCAGATCTGAGC
CTGGGAGCTCTCTGGCTAACTAGGGAACCCACTGCTTAAGCCTCAATAAAGCTTGCCTTGAGTGCTTCAA
GTAGTGTGTGCCCGTCTGTTGTGTGACTCTGGTAACTAGAGATCCCTCAGACCCTTTTAGTCAGTGTGGA
AAATCTCTAGCAGTAGTAGTTCATGTCATCTTATTATTCAGTATTTATAACTTGCAAAGAAATGAATATC
AGAGAGTGAGAGGAACTTGTTTATTGCAGCTTATAATGGTTACAAATAAAGCAATAGCATCACAAATTTC
ACAAATAAAGCATTTTTTTCACTGCATTCTAGTTGTGGTTTGTCCAAACTCATCAATGTATCTTATCATG
TCTGGCTCTAGCTATCCCGCCCCTAACTCCGCCCATCCCGCCCCTAACTCCGCCCAGTTCCGCCCATTCT
CCGCCCCATGGCTGACTAATTTTTTTTATTTATGCAGAGGCCGAGGCCGCCTCGGCCTCTGAGCTATTCC
AGAAGTAGTGAGGAGGCTTTTTTGGAGGCCTAGGGACGTACCCAATTCGCCCTATAGTGAGTCGTATTAC
GCGCGCTCACTGGCCGTCGTTTTACAACGTCGTGACTGGGAAAACCCTGGCGTTACCCAACTTAATCGCC
TTGCAGCACATCCCCCTTTCGCCAGCTGGCGTAATAGCGAAGAGGCCCGCACCGATCGCCCTTCCCAACA
GTTGCGCAGCCTGAATGGCGAATGGG
[124 nt withheld, positions 7027-7150]
C
[91 nt withheld, positions 7152-7242]
A
[49 nt withheld, positions 7244-7292]
CCTTTGACGTTGGAGTCCACGTTCTTT
[37 nt withheld, positions 7320-7356]
ACCCTATCTCGGTCTATTCTTTTGATTTATAAGGGATTTTGCCGATTTCGGCCTATTGGTTAAAAAATGA
GCTGATTTAACAAAAATTTAACGCGAATTTTAACAAAATATTAACGCTTACAATTTAGGTGGCACTTTTC
GGGGAAATGTGCGCGGAACCCCTATTTGTTTATTTTTCTAAATACATTCAAATATGTATCCGCTCATGAG
ACAATAACCCTGATAAATGCTTCAATAATATTGAAAAAGGAAGAGTATGAGTATTCAACATTTCCGTGTC
GCCCTTATTCCCTTTTTTGCGGCATTTTGCCTTCCTGTTTTTGCTCACCCAGAAACGCTGGTGAAAGTAA
AAGATGCTGAAGATCAGTTGGGTGCACGAGTGGGTTACATCGAACTGGATCTCAACAGCGGTAAGATCCT
TGAGAGTTTTCGCCCCGAAGAACGTTTTCCAATGATGAGCACTTTTAAAGTTCTGCTATGTGGCGCGGTA
TTATCCCGTATTGACGCCGGGCAAGAGCAACTCGGTCGCCGCATACACTATTCTCAGAATGACTTGGTTG
AGTACTCACCAGTCACAGAAAAGCATCTTACGGATGGCATGACAGTAAGAGAATTATGCAGTGCTGCCAT
AACCATGAGTGATAACACTGCGGCCAACTTACTTCTGACAACGATCGGAGGACCGAAGGAGCTAACCGCT
TTTTTGCACAACATGGGGGATCATGTAACTCGCCTTGATCGTTGGGAACCGGAGCTGAATGAAGCCATAC
CAAACGACGAGCGTGACACCACGATGCCTGTAGCAATGGCAACAACGTTGCGCAAACTATTAACTGGCGA
ACTACTTACTCTAGCTTCCCGGCAACAATTAATAGACTGGATGGAGGCGGATAAAGTTGCAGGACCACTT
CTGCGCTCGGCCCTTCCGGCTGGCTGGTTTATTGCTGATAAATCTGGAGCCGGTGAGCGTGGGTCTCGCG
GTATCATTGCAGCACTGGGGCCAGATGGTAAGCCCTCCCGTATCGTAGTTATCTACACGACGGGGAGTCA
GGCAACTATGGATGAACGAAATAGACAGATCGCTGAGATAGGTGCCTCACTGATTAAGCATTGGTAACTG
TCAGACCAAGTTTACTCATATATACTTTAGATTGATTTAAAACTTCATTTTTAATTTAAAAGGATCTAGG
TGAAGATCCTTTTTGATAATCTCATGACCAAAATCCCTTAACGTGAGTTTTCGTTCCACTGAGCGTCAGA
CCCCGTAGAAAAGATCAAAGGATCTTCTTGAGATCCTTTTTTTCTGCGCGTAATCTGCTGCTTGCAAACA
AAAAAACCACCGCTACCAGCGGTGGTTTGTTTGCCGGATCAAGAGCTACCAACTCTTTTTCCGAAGGTAA
CTGGCTTCAGCAGAGCGCAGATACCAAATACTGTTCTTCTAGTGTAGCCGTAGTTAGGCCACCACTTCAA
GAACTCTGTAGCACCGCCTACATACCTCGCTCTGCTAATCCTGTTACCAGTGGCTGCTGCCAGTGGCGAT
AAGTCGTGTCTTACCGGGTTGGACTCAAGACGATAGTTACCGGATAAGGCGCAGCGGTCGGGCTGAACGG
GGGGTTCGTGCACACAGCCCAGCTTGGAGCGAACGACCTACACCGAACTGAGATACCTACAGCGTGAGCT
ATGAGAAAGCGCCACGCTTCCCGAAGGGAGAAAGGCGGACAGGTATCCGGTAAGCGGCAGGGTCGGAACA
GGAGAGCGCACGAGGGAGCTTCCAGGGGGAAACGCCTGGTATCTTTATAGTCCTGTCGGGTTTCGCCACC
TCTGACTTGAGCGTCGATTTTTGTGATGCTCGTCAGGGGGGCGGAGCCTATGGAAAAACGCCAGCAACGC
GGCCTTTTTACGGTTCCTGGCCTTTTGCTGGCCTTTTGCTCACATGTTCTTTCCTGCGTTATCCCCTGAT
TCTGTGGATAACCGTATTACCGCCTTTGAGTGAGCTGATACCGCTCGCCGCAGCCGAACGACCGAGCGCA
GCGAGTCAGTGAGCGAGGAAGCGGAAGAGCGCCCAATACGCAAACCGCCTCTCCCCGCGCGTTGGCCGAT
TCATTAATGCAGCTGGCACGACAGGTTTCCCGACTGGAAAGCGGGCAGTGAGCGCAACGCAATTAATGTG
AGTTAGCTCACTCATTAGGCACCCCAGGCTTTACACTTTATGCTTCCGGCTCGTATGTTGTGTGGAATTG
TGAGCGGATAACAATTTCACACAGGAAACAGCTATGACCATGATTACGCCAAGCGCGCAATTAACCCTCA
CTAAAGGGAACAAAAGCTGGAGCTGCAAGCTTAATGTAGTCTTATGCAATACTCTTGTAGTCTTGCAACA
TGGTAACGATGAGTTAGCAACATGCCTTACAAGGAGAGAAAAAGCACCGTGCATGCCGATTGGTGGAAGT
AAGGTGGTACGATCGTGCCTTATTAGGAAGGCAACAGACGGGTCTGACATGGATTGGACGAACCACTGAA
TTGCCGCATTGCAGAGATATTGTATTTAAGTGCCTAGCTCGATACATAAAC
Features (pLannotate 1.2.2; 30 found; start..end, strand, type, name):
      1..181     +  LTR            5' LTR (truncated): truncated 5' long terminal repeat (LTR) from HIV-1
    228..353     +  misc_feature   HIV-1 Ψ: packaging signal of human immunodeficiency virus type 1
    337..700     +  CDS            HIV-1 gag (fragment): gag protein from human immunodeficiency virus 1; gag
    846..1079    +  misc_feature   RRE: The Rev response element (RRE) of HIV-1 allows for Rev-dependent mRNA export from the nucleus to the cytoplasm.
   1456..1556    +  CDS            Rev (fragment): human immunodeficiency virus 1 (HIV-1) Rev protein; rev; enhances nuclear export of unspliced and incompletely spliced viral mRNAs
   1575..1691    +  misc_feature   cPPT/CTS: central polypurine tract and central termination sequence of HIV-1
   1714..2017    +  enhancer       CMV enhancer: human cytomegalovirus immediate early enhancer
   2018..2221    +  promoter       CMV promoter: human cytomegalovirus (CMV) immediate early promoter
   2344..3045    +  CDS            Superfolder GFP: Superfolder GFP is a basic (constitutively fluorescent) green fluorescent protein published in 2005, derived from Aequorea victoria. It is reported to be a very rapidly-maturing weak dimer.
   3055..4293    +  CDS            TARDBP: TADBP_HUMAN - Also known as TDP43. Experimental evidence at protein level: Swiss-Prot protein existence level 1. RNA-binding protein that is involved in various steps of RNA biogenesis and processing (PubMed:23519609). Preferentially binds, via its two RNA recognition motifs RRM1 and RRM2, to GU-repeats on RNA molecules predominantly localized within long introns and in the 3'UTR of mRNAs (PubMed:23519609, PubMed:24240615, PubMed:24464995). In turn, regulates the splicing of many non-coding and protein-coding RNAs including proteins involved in neuronal survival, as well as mRNAs that encode p
   4300..4324    -  protein_bind   attB2: mutant version of attB; recombination site for the Gateway® BP reaction BP Clonase™
   4360..4948    +  misc_feature   WPRE: woodchuck hepatitis virus posttranscriptional regulatory element
   4962..5461    +  promoter       PGK promoter: mouse phosphoglycerate kinase 1 promoter
   5482..6081    +  CDS            PuroR: puromycin N-acetyltransferase; pac from Streptomyces alboniger; confers resistance to puromycin
   6149..6286    +  CDS            nef (fragment): NEF_HV1LA - Experimental evidence at protein level: Swiss-Prot protein existence level 1. Extracellular Nef protein targets CD4(+) T-lymphocytes for apoptosis by interacting with CXCR4 surface receptors. From Human immunodeficiency virus type 1 group M subtype B (isolate Lai) (HIV-1).
   6272..6452    +  LTR            5' LTR (truncated): truncated 5' long terminal repeat (LTR) from HIV-1
   6524..6645    +  polyA_signal   SV40 poly(A) signal: SV40 polyadenylation signal
   6685..6820    +  rep_origin     SV40 ori: SV40 origin of replication
   6841..6859    -  promoter       T7 promoter: promoter for bacteriophage T7 RNA polymerase
   6867..7022    +  CDS            lacZα (fragment): LacZα fragment of β-galactosidase; lacZ fragment
   7027..7455    +  rep_origin     f1 ori (sequence partly withheld): f1 bacteriophage origin of replication; arrow indicates direction of (+) strand synthesis
   7508..7612    +  promoter       AmpR promoter: bla
   7613..8473    +  CDS            AmpR: β-lactamase; bla; confers resistance to ampicillin, carbenicillin, and related antibiotics
   8644..9232    +  rep_origin     ori: high-copy-number ColE1/pMB1/pBR322/pUC origin of replication
   9415..9507    +  CDS            lacI (fragment): lac repressor; lacI; The lac repressor binds to the lac operator to inhibit transcription in E. coli. This inhibition can be relieved by adding lactose or isopropyl-β-D-thiogalactopyranoside (IPTG).
   9520..9541    +  protein_bind   CAP binding site: CAP binding activates transcription in the presence of cAMP. E. coli catabolite activator protein
   9556..9586    +  promoter       lac promoter: promoter for the E. coli lac operon
   9594..9610    +  protein_bind   lac operator: The lac repressor binds to the lac operator to inhibit transcription in E. coli. This inhibition can be relieved by adding lactose or isopropyl-β-D-thiogalactopyranoside (IPTG). lac repressor encoded by lacI
   9655..9673    +  promoter       T3 promoter: promoter for bacteriophage T3 RNA polymerase
   9701..9927    +  promoter       RSV promoter: Rous sarcoma virus enhancer/promoter
