[The description below was written by a language model from this plasmid's Addgene catalogue record and pLannotate feature annotations shown in this document.]
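Description:
pHBS1415 GFP-TDP43 VLIM-S is a 9.9 kb lentiviral transfer plasmid built on the pLenti-CMV-Puro backbone for expressing a GFP-tagged mutant of human TDP-43 (TARDBP) in mammalian cells. In bacteria it is maintained through a high-copy ColE1/pUC-type origin and selected with ampicillin via the β-lactamase gene. An f1 origin, an SV40 origin and remnants of lac and phage promoter sequences are also carried over from the parental vector. The viral portion has the layout of an HIV-1-based vector. An RSV promoter sits upstream of a truncated 5' LTR to drive genomic RNA production in packaging cells. This is followed by the Ψ packaging signal with a gag fragment, the Rev response element for Rev-dependent nuclear export, and the cPPT/CTS. A second truncated LTR and an SV40 polyadenylation signal close the transfer unit.

Between the LTRs, the CMV enhancer/promoter drives an open reading frame in which superfolder GFP lies directly upstream of full-length TARDBP, giving an N-terminal fluorescent fusion. The insert was assembled by Gibson cloning, and a residual attB2 site lies just after it. According to the record, every valine, leucine, isoleucine and methionine in the intrinsically disordered regions of TDP-43 has been changed to serine. A WPRE downstream of the fusion enhances transcript expression, and a separate PGK promoter drives puromycin N-acetyltransferase so that transduced cells can be selected with puromycin. The stated purpose is to test how sequence composition affects nuclear body formation and the splicing activity of full-length TDP-43, with GFP allowing the protein's localisation and assembly to be visualised.
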