Addgene plasmid #133323: pHBS1415 GFP-TDP43 VLIM-S
Purpose: To test the effect of sequence on nuclear body formation and splicing of full-length TDP43
Depositing lab: Rajat Rohatgi. Depositing organization: Stanford University. Publication: Phase separation-deficient TDP43 remains functional in splicing. Schmidt HB, Barreau A, Rohatgi R. Nat Commun. 2019 Oct 25;10(1):4890. doi: 10.1038/s41467-019-12740-2. PubMed 31653829.
Backbone
  Vector backbone: pLenti-CMV-Puro
  Vector type: Lentiviral
  Selectable markers: Puromycin
Growth in bacteria
  Bacterial resistance: Ampicillin, 100 μg/mL
  Growth temperature: 37°C
  Growth strain: NEB Stable
  Copy number: High Copy
Gene/Insert
  Gene/Insert name: TARDBP mutant
  Species: H. sapiens (human)
  Mutation: ALL VLIM in the TDP43 IDRs mutated to S
  Entrez Gene: TARDBP (a.k.a. ALS10, TDP-43)
  Cloning method: Gibson Cloning
Terms and licenses: Academic/Nonprofit Terms; Industry Terms: Not Available to Industry
Depositor comments: Please visit https://www.biorxiv.org/content/10.1101/548339v1 for bioRxiv preprint.
How to cite: pHBS1415 GFP-TDP43 VLIM-S was a gift from Rajat Rohatgi (Addgene plasmid # 133323 ; http://n2t.net/addgene:133323 ; RRID:Addgene_133323)
